Addgene plasmid #133079: pIRES:hTRAAK(G124I)
Purpose: Mammalian expression vector. It will generate the human TRAAK channel full lenght G124I mutant
Depositing lab: Dan Minor. Depositing organization: University of California, San Francisco (UCSF). Publication: Transmembrane helix straightening and buckling underlies activation of mechanosensitive and thermosensitive K(2P) channels. Lolicato M, Riegelhaupt PM, Arrigoni C, Clark KA, Minor DL Jr. Neuron. 2014 Dec 17;84(6):1198-212. doi: 10.1016/j.neuron.2014.11.017. Epub 2014 Dec 11. PubMed 25500157.
Backbone
  Vector backbone: pIRES2 EGFP
  Backbone manufacturer: Clonetech
  Vector type: Mammalian Expression
Growth in bacteria
  Bacterial resistance: Kanamycin, 50 μg/mL
  Growth temperature: 37°C
  Growth strain: DH5alpha
  Copy number: High Copy
Gene/Insert
  Gene/Insert name: Potassium channel subfamily K member 4 (KCNK4, TRAAK) G124I
  Species: H. sapiens (human)
  Mutation: G124I
  Entrez Gene: KCNK4 (a.k.a. FHEIG, K2p4.1, TRAAK, TRAAK1)
  Cloning method: Unknown
  Sequencing primers: 5′ CMV F; 3′ CMV R
Terms and licenses: Academic/Nonprofit Terms; Industry Terms: Not Available to Industry
How to cite: pIRES:hTRAAK(G124I) was a gift from Dan Minor (Addgene plasmid # 133079 ; http://n2t.net/addgene:133079 ; RRID:Addgene_133079)
