[The description below was written by a language model from this plasmid's Addgene catalogue record and pLannotate feature annotations shown in this document.]
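Description:
pIRES:hTRAAK(G124I) is a 6.6 kb mammalian expression plasmid built on the pIRES2-EGFP backbone, carrying the full-length human two-pore-domain potassium channel TRAAK (KCNK4, K2P4.1) with a glycine-to-isoleucine substitution at position 124. It replicates in E. coli at high copy from a ColE1/pUC-type origin and is selected with kanamycin. The resistance gene is the Tn5 NeoR/KanR aminoglycoside phosphotransferase, placed behind tandem bacterial (AmpR-type) and SV40 early promoters and followed by an HSV TK polyadenylation signal, so the same cassette can in principle provide G418 selection in mammalian cells. An f1 origin is also present. Several short annotated fragments (tight TRE, large T antigen, ble, bGH poly(A)) look like partial sequence matches within the backbone rather than functional elements.

Because the plasmid is circular, the CMV enhancer and immediate-early promoter annotated at the end of the sequence lie directly upstream of the KCNK4 coding sequence, which sits within the multiple cloning site. Downstream of the channel, the EMCV-derived IRES2 element drives cap-independent translation of EGFP from the same bicistronic transcript, which terminates at the SV40 poly(A) signal. The channel is therefore produced as a separate protein from EGFP, with no tags annotated, while green fluorescence marks the transfected cells that express it. TRAAK is a potassium channel opened by membrane deformation and by warming. The record places this mutant in a study of how transmembrane helix movements underlie activation of mechanosensitive and thermosensitive K2P channels, consistent with use in functional comparisons against the wild-type channel. The record does not state the specific functional effect of G124I or the cloning method.
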