Features (pLannotate 1.2.2; 18 found; start..end, strand, type, name):
      2..21      +  promoter       tight TRE promoter (fragment): Tet-responsive promoter PTight, consisting of seven tet operator sequences followed by the minimal CMV promoter
     23..51      +  misc_feature   MCS (fragment): multiple cloning site
    134..1312    +  CDS            KCNK4: KCNK4_HUMAN - Also known as TRAAK. Experimental evidence at protein level: Swiss-Prot protein existence level 1. Voltage-insensitive potassium channel (PubMed:22282805). Channel opening is triggered by mechanical forces that deform the membrane (PubMed:22282805, PubMed:25471887, PubMed:25500157, PubMed:30290154). Channel opening is triggered by raising the intracellular pH to basic levels (By similarity). The channel is inactive at 24 degrees Celsius (in vitro); raising the temperature to 37 degrees Celsius increases the frequency of channel opening, with a further increase in channel activity
   1319..1351    +  misc_feature   MCS (fragment): multiple cloning site
   1353..1939    +  misc_feature   IRES2: internal ribosome entry site (IRES) of the encephalomyocarditis virus (EMCV)
   1940..2659    +  CDS            EGFP: the original enhanced GFP (Yang et al., 1996) mammalian codon-optimized
   2676..2759    +  CDS            large T antigen (fragment): large T antigen from SV40 (simian virus 40)
   2782..2903    +  polyA_signal   SV40 poly(A) signal: SV40 polyadenylation signal
   2937..3365    -  rep_origin     f1 ori (sequence partly withheld): f1 bacteriophage origin of replication; arrow indicates direction of (+) strand synthesis
   3392..3496    +  promoter       AmpR promoter: bla
   3498..3855    +  promoter       SV40 promoter: SV40 enhancer and early promoter
   3890..4684    +  CDS            NeoR/KanR: aminoglycoside phosphotransferase from Tn5; aph(3')-II (or nptII); confers resistance to neomycin, kanamycin, and G418 (Geneticin®)
   4705..4857    +  CDS            ble (fragment): BLE_KLEPN - Experimental evidence at protein level: Swiss-Prot protein existence level 1. Binding protein with a strong affinity to the bleomycin family of antibiotics. Binds to CL990; an antimitotic-antibiotic compound. From Klebsiella pneumoniae.
   4916..4963    +  polyA_signal   HSV TK poly(A) signal: herpes simplex virus thymidine kinase polyadenylation signal (Cole and Stacy, 1985)
   5054..5070    -  polyA_signal   bGH poly(A) signal (fragment): bovine growth hormone polyadenylation signal
   5292..5880    +  rep_origin     ori: high-copy-number ColE1/pMB1/pBR322/pUC origin of replication
   6055..6358    +  enhancer       CMV enhancer: human cytomegalovirus immediate early enhancer
   6359..6562    +  promoter       CMV promoter: human cytomegalovirus (CMV) immediate early promoter
>Addgene plasmid #133079 | pIRES:hTRAAK(G124I) | addgene full sequence | sequence record 260958 | Addgene NGS Result
GGTTTAGTGAACCGTCAGATCCGCTAGCGCTACCGGACTCAGATCTCGAGCCACCATGACTACCGCTCCA
CAAGAACCACCCGCTCGCCCACTCCAAGCTGGCTCCGGTGCTGGTCCTGCTCCTGGACGTGCTATGAGAT
CAACAACGCTCCTCGCTCTGCTGGCCCTCGTATTGCTGTACCTCGTGTCTGGTGCTCTGGTATTCCGTGC
TCTCGAACAACCACATGAACAACAGGCTCAACGTGAACTGGGAGAAGTCCGTGAAAAATTCCTCCGTGCC
CATCCGTGTGTTTCCGATCAAGAGTTGGGATTGCTCATCAAGGAAGTCGCCGACGCTTTGGGAGGCGGTG
CCGACCCTGAGACAAACTCCACCTCAAACTCCTCTCACTCTGCCTGGGATTTGGGATCTGCCTTCTTCTT
CTCTATAACCATCATCACCACTATCGGTTACGGTAACGTGGCACTCCGTACCGACGCCGGTAGACTGTTC
TGTATTTTCTACGCCCTCGTTGGTATCCCTCTCTTCGGAATCTTGTTGGCTGGAGTCGGAGATCGCCTCG
GTTCATCATTGAGGCATGGCATCGGTCATATTGAGGCCATTTTCTTGAAATGGCACGTGCCACCTGAATT
GGTTCGTGTACTGTCCGCTATGCTGTTCCTCCTCATCGGTTGCTTGCTCTTCGTTCTCACCCCCACTTTC
GTATTCTGCTACATGGAGGACTGGTCTAAACTGGAGGCCATCTACTTCGTGATCGTGACCCTCACTACTG
TTGGATTCGGAGACTACGTTGCTGGAGCCGATCCTAGACAGGATTCTCCTGCCTACCAACCTTTGGTGTG
GTTCTGGATTCTGTTGGGACTGGCATACTTCGCTAGTGTGCTCACCACCATTGGCAACTGGTTGAGAGTG
GTATCACGTCGTACTCGTGCTGAGATGGGAGGACTCACTGCTCAAGCTGCTTCATGGACCGGAACTGTGA
CTGCTAGAGTCACCCAACGTGCTGGACCGGCTGCTCCACCACCTGAAAAAGAACAACCCCTGCTGCCTCC
TCCGCCTTGTCCCGCCCAACCGCTGGGACGTCCTCGTTCTCCTTCACCTCCCGAAAAGGCACAACCACCT
TCACCCCCTACTGCTTCCGCTTTGGACTACCCTTCTGAAAACCTGGCTTTCATCGACGAATCTTCGGACA
CTCAATCCGAGCGTGGATGTCCATTGCCTAGGGCTCCTAGGGGCCGTCGTAGACCCAACCCTCCCCGTAA
ACCTGTTAGGCCTCGTGGACCTGGTAGACCGAGAGACAAAGGAGTCCCTGTTTAGTAGTCTGCAGTCGAC
GGTACCGCGGGCCCGGGATCCGCCCCTCTCCCTCCCCCCCCCCTAACGTTACTGGCCGAAGCCGCTTGGA
ATAAGGCCGGTGTGCGTTTGTCTATATGTTATTTTCCACCATATTGCCGTCTTTTGGCAATGTGAGGGCC
CGGAAACCTGGCCCTGTCTTCTTGACGAGCATTCCTAGGGGTCTTTCCCCTCTCGCCAAAGGAATGCAAG
GTCTGTTGAATGTCGTGAAGGAAGCAGTTCCTCTGGAAGCTTCTTGAAGACAAACAACGTCTGTAGCGAC
CCTTTGCAGGCAGCGGAACCCCCCACCTGGCGACAGGTGCCTCTGCGGCCAAAAGCCACGTGTATAAGAT
ACACCTGCAAAGGCGGCACAACCCCAGTGCCACGTTGTGAGTTGGATAGTTGTGGAAAGAGTCAAATGGC
TCTCCTCAAGCGTATTCAACAAGGGGCTGAAGGATGCCCAGAAGGTACCCCATTGTATGGGATCTGATCT
GGGGCCTCGGTACACATGCTTTACATGTGTTTAGTCGAGGTTAAAAAAACGTCTAGGCCCCCCGAACCAC
GGGGACGTGGTTTTCCTTTGAAAAACACGATGATAATATGGCCACAACCATGGTGAGCAAGGGCGAGGAG
CTGTTCACCGGGGTGGTGCCCATCCTGGTCGAGCTGGACGGCGACGTAAACGGCCACAAGTTCAGCGTGT
CCGGCGAGGGCGAGGGCGATGCCACCTACGGCAAGCTGACCCTGAAGTTCATCTGCACCACCGGCAAGCT
GCCCGTGCCCTGGCCCACCCTCGTGACCACCCTGACCTACGGCGTGCAGTGCTTCAGCCGCTACCCCGAC
CACATGAAGCAGCACGACTTCTTCAAGTCCGCCATGCCCGAAGGCTACGTCCAGGAGCGCACCATCTTCT
TCAAGGACGACGGCAACTACAAGACCCGCGCCGAGGTGAAGTTCGAGGGCGACACCCTGGTGAACCGCAT
CGAGCTGAAGGGCATCGACTTCAAGGAGGACGGCAACATCCTGGGGCACAAGCTGGAGTACAACTACAAC
AGCCACAACGTCTATATCATGGCCGACAAGCAGAAGAACGGCATCAAGGTGAACTTCAAGATCCGCCACA
ACATCGAGGACGGCAGCGTGCAGCTCGCCGACCACTACCAGCAGAACACCCCCATCGGCGACGGCCCCGT
GCTGCTGCCCGACAACCACTACCTGAGCACCCAGTCCGCCCTGAGCAAAGACCCCAACGAGAAGCGCGAT
CACATGGTCCTGCTGGAGTTCGTGACCGCCGCCGGGATCACTCTCGGCATGGACGAGCTGTACAAGTAAA
GCGGCCGCGACTCTAGATCATAATCAGCCATACCACATTTGTAGAGGTTTTACTTGCTTTAAAAAACCTC
CCACACCTCCCCCTGAACCTGAAACATAAAATGAATGCAATTGTTGTTGTTAACTTGTTTATTGCAGCTT
ATAATGGTTACAAATAAAGCAATAGCATCACAAATTTCACAAATAAAGCATTTTTTTCACTGCATTCTAG
TTGTGGTTTGTCCAAACTCATCAATGTATCTTAAGGCGTAAATTGTAAGCGTTAATATTTTGTTAAAATT
CGCGTTAAATTTTTGTTAAATCAGCTCATTTTTTAACCAATAGGCCGAAATCGGCAAAATCCCTTATAAA
TCAAAAGAATAGACCGAGATAGGGT
[37 nt withheld, positions 3036-3072]
AAAGAACGTGGACTCCAACGTCAAAGG
[49 nt withheld, positions 3100-3148]
T
[91 nt withheld, positions 3150-3240]
G
[124 nt withheld, positions 3242-3365]
CAGGTGGCACTTTTCGGGGAAATGTGCGCGGAACCCCTATTTGTTTATTTTTCTAAATACATTCAAATAT
GTATCCGCTCATGAGACAATAACCCTGATAAATGCTTCAATAATATTGAAAAAGGAAGAGTCCTGAGGCG
GAAAGAACCAGCTGTGGAATGTGTGTCAGTTAGGGTGTGGAAAGTCCCCAGGCTCCCCAGCAGGCAGAAG
TATGCAAAGCATGCATCTCAATTAGTCAGCAACCAGGTGTGGAAAGTCCCCAGGCTCCCCAGCAGGCAGA
AGTATGCAAAGCATGCATCTCAATTAGTCAGCAACCATAGTCCCGCCCCTAACTCCGCCCATCCCGCCCC
TAACTCCGCCCAGTTCCGCCCATTCTCCGCCCCATGGCTGACTAATTTTTTTTATTTATGCAGAGGCCGA
GGCCGCCTCGGCCTCTGAGCTATTCCAGAAGTAGTGAGGAGGCTTTTTTGGAGGCCTAGGCTTTTGCAAA
GATCGATCAAGAGACAGGATGAGGATCGTTTCGCATGATTGAACAAGATGGATTGCACGCAGGTTCTCCG
GCCGCTTGGGTGGAGAGGCTATTCGGCTATGACTGGGCACAACAGACAATCGGCTGCTCTGATGCCGCCG
TGTTCCGGCTGTCAGCGCAGGGGCGCCCGGTTCTTTTTGTCAAGACCGACCTGTCCGGTGCCCTGAATGA
ACTGCAAGACGAGGCAGCGCGGCTATCGTGGCTGGCCACGACGGGCGTTCCTTGCGCAGCTGTGCTCGAC
GTTGTCACTGAAGCGGGAAGGGACTGGCTGCTATTGGGCGAAGTGCCGGGGCAGGATCTCCTGTCATCTC
ACCTTGCTCCTGCCGAGAAAGTATCCATCATGGCTGATGCAATGCGGCGGCTGCATACGCTTGATCCGGC
TACCTGCCCATTCGACCACCAAGCGAAACATCGCATCGAGCGAGCACGTACTCGGATGGAAGCCGGTCTT
GTCGATCAGGATGATCTGGACGAAGAGCATCAGGGGCTCGCGCCAGCCGAACTGTTCGCCAGGCTCAAGG
CGAGCATGCCCGACGGCGAGGATCTCGTCGTGACCCATGGCGATGCCTGCTTGCCGAATATCATGGTGGA
AAATGGCCGCTTTTCTGGATTCATCGACTGTGGCCGGCTGGGTGTGGCGGACCGCTATCAGGACATAGCG
TTGGCTACCCGTGATATTGCTGAAGAGCTTGGCGGCGAATGGGCTGACCGCTTCCTCGTGCTTTACGGTA
TCGCCGCTCCCGATTCGCAGCGCATCGCCTTCTATCGCCTTCTTGACGAGTTCTTCTGAGCGGGACTCTG
GGGTTCGAAATGACCGACCAAGCGACGCCCAACCTGCCATCACGAGATTTCGATTCCACCGCCGCCTTCT
ATGAAAGGTTGGGCTTCGGAATCGTTTTCCGGGACGCCGGCTGGATGATCCTCCAGCGCGGGGATCTCAT
GCTGGAGTTCTTCGCCCACCCTAGGGGGAGGCTAACTGAAACACGGAAGGAGACAATACCGGAAGGAACC
CGCGCTATGACGGCAATAAAAAGACAGAATAAAACGCACGGTGTTGGGTCGTTTGTTCATAAACGCGGGG
TTCGGTCCCAGGGCTGGCACTCTGTCGATACCCCACCGAGACCCCATTGGGGCCAATACGCCCGCGTTTC
TTCCTTTTCCCCACCCCACCCCCCAAGTTCGGGTGAAGGCCCAGGGCTCGCAGCCAACGTCGGGGCGGCA
GGCCCTGCCATAGCCTCAGGTTACTCATATATACTTTAGATTGATTTAAAACTTCATTTTTAATTTAAAA
GGATCTAGGTGAAGATCCTTTTTGATAATCTCATGACCAAAATCCCTTAACGTGAGTTTTCGTTCCACTG
AGCGTCAGACCCCGTAGAAAAGATCAAAGGATCTTCTTGAGATCCTTTTTTTCTGCGCGTAATCTGCTGC
TTGCAAACAAAAAAACCACCGCTACCAGCGGTGGTTTGTTTGCCGGATCAAGAGCTACCAACTCTTTTTC
CGAAGGTAACTGGCTTCAGCAGAGCGCAGATACCAAATACTGTTCTTCTAGTGTAGCCGTAGTTAGGCCA
CCACTTCAAGAACTCTGTAGCACCGCCTACATACCTCGCTCTGCTAATCCTGTTACCAGTGGCTGCTGCC
AGTGGCGATAAGTCGTGTCTTACCGGGTTGGACTCAAGACGATAGTTACCGGATAAGGCGCAGCGGTCGG
GCTGAACGGGGGGTTCGTGCACACAGCCCAGCTTGGAGCGAACGACCTACACCGAACTGAGATACCTACA
GCGTGAGCTATGAGAAAGCGCCACGCTTCCCGAAGGGAGAAAGGCGGACAGGTATCCGGTAAGCGGCAGG
GTCGGAACAGGAGAGCGCACGAGGGAGCTTCCAGGGGGAAACGCCTGGTATCTTTATAGTCCTGTCGGGT
TTCGCCACCTCTGACTTGAGCGTCGATTTTTGTGATGCTCGTCAGGGGGGCGGAGCCTATGGAAAAACGC
CAGCAACGCGGCCTTTTTACGGTTCCTGGCCTTTTGCTGGCCTTTTGCTCACATGTTCTTTCCTGCGTTA
TCCCCTGATTCTGTGGATAACCGTATTACCGCCATGCATTAGTTATTAATAGTAATCAATTACGGGGTCA
TTAGTTCATAGCCCATATATGGAGTTCCGCGTTACATAACTTACGGTAAATGGCCCGCCTGGCTGACCGC
CCAACGACCCCCGCCCATTGACGTCAATAATGACGTATGTTCCCATAGTAACGCCAATAGGGACTTTCCA
TTGACGTCAATGGGTGGAGTATTTACGGTAAACTGCCCACTTGGCAGTACATCAAGTGTATCATATGCCA
AGTACGCCCCCTATTGACGTCAATGACGGTAAATGGCCCGCCTGGCATTATGCCCAGTACATGACCTTAT
GGGACTTTCCTACTTGGCAGTACATCTACGTATTAGTCATCGCTATTACCATGGTGATGCGGTTTTGGCA
GTACATCAATGGGCGTGGATAGCGGTTTGACTCACGGGGATTTCCAAGTCTCCACCCCATTGACGTCAAT
GGGAGTTTGTTTTGGCACCAAAATCAACGGGACTTTCCAAAATGTCGTAACAACTCCGCCCCATTGACGC
AAATGGGCGGTAGGCGTGTACGGTGGGAGGTCTATATAAGCAGAGCT
